Addgene plasmid #252015: pTE_19 - pIVT_CMV-synUTR-inactT7-NLS-Cas9-NLS-XTEN-NLS-HbaUTR
Purpose: In vitro transcription of Cas9 only for mRNA generation
Depositing lab: Neville Sanjana. Depositing organization: New York Genome Center. Publication: Rational design of synthetic proteins using a genome-scale CRISPR screen. Burrell WH, Mueller SJ, Daniloski Z, Duffy Doyle Jr. P, Rovsing AB, James C, Drabkin M, Chou C-Y, So HYA, Katgara L, Sookdeo A, Lu L, Cisse G-I, Yan RE, Sanjana NE. bioRxiv 2026.02.19.706875 10.64898/2026.02.19.706875.
Backbone
  Vector backbone: pT7
  Vector type: Mammalian Expression, CRISPR
Growth in bacteria
  Bacterial resistance: Ampicillin, 100 μg/mL
  Growth temperature: 37°C
  Growth strain: NEB Stable
  Copy number: High Copy
Gene/Insert
  Gene/Insert name: Cas9
  Species: H. sapiens (human), Synthetic
  Mutation: NA
  Cloning method: Gibson Cloning
Terms and licenses: Academic/Nonprofit Terms; Industry Terms: Not Available to Industry
Depositor comments: Please visit https://doi.org/10.64898/2026.02.19.706875 for bioRxiv preprint.
How to cite: pTE_19 - pIVT_CMV-synUTR-inactT7-NLS-Cas9-NLS-XTEN-NLS-HbaUTR was a gift from Neville Sanjana (Addgene plasmid # 252015 ; http://n2t.net/addgene:252015 ; RRID:Addgene_252015)
