[The description below was written by a language model from this plasmid's Addgene catalogue record and pLannotate feature annotations shown in this document.]
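Description:
pTE_19 (pIVT_CMV-synUTR-inactT7-NLS-Cas9-NLS-XTEN-NLS-HbaUTR) is a 7,885 nt high-copy plasmid built on a backbone recorded as pT7 and catalogued as a mammalian expression/CRISPR vector. Its stated purpose is to serve as a template for in vitro transcription of a Cas9-only mRNA. It is propagated in E. coli through a ColE1/pUC-type origin and selected with ampicillin via the β-lactamase gene and its native promoter. Residual cloning-vector elements (lac promoter and operator, CAP binding site, and fragments of lacI, a pBluescript MCS, an SV40 promoter and the pBR322 bom region) lie between the payload and the origin and appear to be backbone remnants.

The payload is a Streptococcus pyogenes Cas9 coding sequence. The annotation tool splits it into contiguous N- and C-terminal portions, but together they span a single uninterrupted open reading frame. It sits downstream of the human CMV immediate-early enhancer and promoter and is followed by a bGH polyadenylation signal, so the cassette is also laid out for expression from transfected DNA in mammalian cells. The plasmid name indicates further parts that the feature table does not annotate: a synthetic 5′ UTR, a T7 element labelled "inact", nuclear localisation signals flanking Cas9, an XTEN linker followed by another NLS, and a 3′ UTR labelled Hba, presumably from haemoglobin alpha. These probably occupy the unannotated gaps before and after the Cas9 sequence. No T7 promoter is annotated, and the record does not explain what "inactT7" refers to or how transcription is initiated for mRNA production. As a Cas9-only construct with no fusion partner or guide RNA cassette listed, it probably serves as a nuclease-alone reference alongside related designs, although the record does not say so.
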