Features (pLannotate 1.2.2; 15 found; start..end, strand, type, name):
     54..433     +  enhancer       CMV enhancer: human cytomegalovirus immediate early enhancer
    434..637     +  promoter       CMV promoter: human cytomegalovirus (CMV) immediate early promoter
    788..2389    +  CDS            Cas9(N): N-terminal portion of Streptococcus pyogenes Cas9 (Zetsche et al., 2015)
   2390..4888    +  CDS            Cas9(C): C-terminal portion of Streptococcus pyogenes Cas9 (Zetsche et al., 2015)
   5248..5472    +  polyA_signal   bGH poly(A) signal: bovine growth hormone polyadenylation signal
   5476..5497    +  promoter       SV40 promoter (fragment): SV40 enhancer and early promoter
   5502..5518    +  misc_feature   MCS (fragment): pBluescript multiple cloning site
   5567..5583    -  protein_bind   lac operator: The lac repressor binds to the lac operator to inhibit transcription in E. coli. This inhibition can be relieved by adding lactose or isopropyl-β-D-thiogalactopyranoside (IPTG). lac repressor encoded by lacI
   5591..5621    -  promoter       lac promoter: promoter for the E. coli lac operon
   5636..5657    -  protein_bind   CAP binding site: CAP binding activates transcription in the presence of cAMP. E. coli catabolite activator protein
   5670..5762    -  CDS            lacI (fragment): lac repressor; lacI; The lac repressor binds to the lac operator to inhibit transcription in E. coli. This inhibition can be relieved by adding lactose or isopropyl-β-D-thiogalactopyranoside (IPTG).
   5945..6533    -  rep_origin     ori: high-copy-number ColE1/pMB1/pBR322/pUC origin of replication
   6704..7564    -  CDS            AmpR: β-lactamase; bla; confers resistance to ampicillin, carbenicillin, and related antibiotics
   7565..7669    -  promoter       AmpR promoter: bla
   7740..7784    -  misc_feature   bom (fragment): basis of mobility region from pBR322
>Addgene plasmid #252015 | pTE_19 - pIVT_CMV-synUTR-inactT7-NLS-Cas9-NLS-XTEN-NLS-HbaUTR | addgene full sequence | sequence record 501693 | Addgene NGS Result
TAGGGTTAGGCGTTTTGCGCTGCTTCGCGATGTACGGGCCAGATATACGCGTTGACATTGATTATTGACT
AGTTATTAATAGTAATCAATTACGGGGTCATTAGTTCATAGCCCATATATGGAGTTCCGCGTTACATAAC
TTACGGTAAATGGCCCGCCTGGCTGACCGCCCAACGACCCCCGCCCATTGACGTCAATAATGACGTATGT
TCCCATAGTAACGCCAATAGGGACTTTCCATTGACGTCAATGGGTGGAGTATTTACGGTAAACTGCCCAC
TTGGCAGTACATCAAGTGTATCATATGCCAAGTACGCCCCCTATTGACGTCAATGACGGTAAATGGCCCG
CCTGGCATTATGCCCAGTACATGACCTTATGGGACTTTCCTACTTGGCAGTACATCTACGTATTAGTCAT
CGCTATTACCATGGTGATGCGGTTTTGGCAGTACATCAATGGGCGTGGATAGCGGTTTGACTCACGGGGA
TTTCCAAGTCTCCACCCCATTGACGTCAATGGGAGTTTGTTTTGGCACCAAAATCAACGGGACTTTCCAA
AATGTCGTAACAACTCCGCCCCATTGACGCAAATGGGCGGTAGGCGTGTACGGTGGGAGGTCTATATAAG
CAGAGCTGGTTTAGTGAACCGTCAGATCTCGAGCTCGGTACCTAATACGACACACTATAAGGAAATAAGA
GAGAAAAGAAGAGTAAGAAGAAATATAAGAGCCACCATGAAGCGACCTGCCGCCACAAAGAAGGCTGGAC
AGGCTAAGAAGAAGAAAGACAAGAAGTACAGCATCGGCCTGGACATCGGCACCAACTCTGTGGGCTGGGC
CGTGATCACCGACGAGTACAAGGTGCCCAGCAAGAAATTCAAGGTGCTGGGCAACACCGACCGGCACAGC
ATCAAGAAGAACCTGATCGGAGCCCTGCTGTTCGACAGCGGCGAAACAGCCGAGGCCACCCGGCTGAAGA
GAACCGCCAGAAGAAGATACACCAGACGGAAGAACCGGATCTGCTATCTGCAAGAGATCTTCAGCAACGA
GATGGCCAAGGTGGACGACAGCTTCTTCCACAGACTGGAAGAGTCCTTCCTGGTGGAAGAGGATAAGAAG
CACGAGCGGCACCCCATCTTCGGCAACATCGTGGACGAGGTGGCCTACCACGAGAAGTACCCCACCATCT
ACCACCTGAGAAAGAAACTGGTGGACAGCACCGACAAGGCCGACCTGCGGCTGATCTATCTGGCCCTGGC
CCACATGATCAAGTTCCGGGGCCACTTCCTGATCGAGGGCGACCTGAACCCCGACAACAGCGACGTGGAC
AAGCTGTTCATCCAGCTGGTGCAGACCTACAACCAGCTGTTCGAGGAAAACCCCATCAACGCCAGCGGCG
TGGACGCCAAGGCCATCCTGTCTGCCAGACTGAGCAAGAGCAGACGGCTGGAAAATCTGATCGCCCAGCT
GCCCGGCGAGAAGAAGAATGGCCTGTTCGGAAACCTGATTGCCCTGAGCCTGGGCCTGACCCCCAACTTC
AAGAGCAACTTCGACCTGGCCGAGGATGCCAAACTGCAGCTGAGCAAGGACACCTACGACGACGACCTGG
ACAACCTGCTGGCCCAGATCGGCGACCAGTACGCCGACCTGTTTCTGGCCGCCAAGAACCTGTCCGACGC
CATCCTGCTGAGCGACATCCTGAGAGTGAACACCGAGATCACCAAGGCCCCCCTGAGCGCCTCTATGATC
AAGAGATACGACGAGCACCACCAGGACCTGACCCTGCTGAAAGCTCTCGTGCGGCAGCAGCTGCCTGAGA
AGTACAAAGAGATTTTCTTCGACCAGAGCAAGAACGGCTACGCCGGCTACATTGACGGCGGAGCCAGCCA
GGAAGAGTTCTACAAGTTCATCAAGCCCATCCTGGAAAAGATGGACGGCACCGAGGAACTGCTCGTGAAG
CTGAACAGAGAGGACCTGCTGCGGAAGCAGCGGACCTTCGACAACGGCAGCATCCCCCACCAGATCCACC
TGGGAGAGCTGCACGCCATTCTGCGGCGGCAGGAAGATTTTTACCCATTCCTGAAGGACAACCGGGAAAA
GATCGAGAAGATCCTGACCTTCCGCATCCCCTACTACGTGGGCCCTCTGGCCAGGGGAAACAGCAGATTC
GCCTGGATGACCAGAAAGAGCGAGGAAACCATCACCCCCTGGAACTTCGAGGAAGTGGTGGACAAGGGCG
CTTCCGCCCAGAGCTTCATCGAGCGGATGACCAACTTCGATAAGAACCTGCCCAACGAGAAGGTGCTGCC
CAAGCACAGCCTGCTGTACGAGTACTTCACCGTGTATAACGAGCTGACCAAAGTGAAATACGTGACCGAG
GGAATGAGAAAGCCCGCCTTCCTGAGCGGCGAGCAGAAAAAGGCCATCGTGGACCTGCTGTTCAAGACCA
ACCGGAAAGTGACCGTGAAGCAGCTGAAAGAGGACTACTTCAAGAAAATCGAGTGCTTCGACTCCGTGGA
AATCTCCGGCGTGGAAGATCGGTTCAACGCCTCCCTGGGCACATACCACGATCTGCTGAAAATTATCAAG
GACAAGGACTTCCTGGACAATGAGGAAAACGAGGACATTCTGGAAGATATCGTGCTGACCCTGACACTGT
TTGAGGACAGAGAGATGATCGAGGAACGGCTGAAAACCTATGCCCACCTGTTCGACGACAAAGTGATGAA
GCAGCTGAAGCGGCGGAGATACACCGGCTGGGGCAGGCTGAGCCGGAAGCTGATCAACGGCATCCGGGAC
AAGCAGTCCGGCAAGACAATCCTGGATTTCCTGAAGTCCGACGGCTTCGCCAACAGAAACTTCATGCAGC
TGATCCACGACGACAGCCTGACCTTTAAAGAGGACATCCAGAAAGCCCAGGTGTCCGGCCAGGGCGATAG
CCTGCACGAGCACATTGCCAATCTGGCCGGCAGCCCCGCCATTAAGAAGGGCATCCTGCAGACAGTGAAG
GTGGTGGACGAGCTCGTGAAAGTGATGGGCCGGCACAAGCCCGAGAACATCGTGATCGAAATGGCCAGAG
AGAACCAGACCACCCAGAAGGGACAGAAGAACAGCCGCGAGAGAATGAAGCGGATCGAAGAGGGCATCAA
AGAGCTGGGCAGCCAGATCCTGAAAGAACACCCCGTGGAAAACACCCAGCTGCAGAACGAGAAGCTGTAC
CTGTACTACCTGCAGAATGGGCGGGATATGTACGTGGACCAGGAACTGGACATCAACCGGCTGTCCGACT
ACGATGTGGACCATATCGTGCCTCAGAGCTTTCTGAAGGACGACTCCATCGACAACAAGGTGCTGACCAG
AAGCGACAAGAACCGGGGCAAGAGCGACAACGTGCCCTCCGAAGAGGTCGTGAAGAAGATGAAGAACTAC
TGGCGGCAGCTGCTGAACGCCAAGCTGATTACCCAGAGAAAGTTCGACAATCTGACCAAGGCCGAGAGAG
GCGGCCTGAGCGAACTGGATAAGGCCGGCTTCATCAAGAGACAGCTGGTGGAAACCCGGCAGATCACAAA
GCACGTGGCACAGATCCTGGACTCCCGGATGAACACTAAGTACGACGAGAATGACAAGCTGATCCGGGAA
GTGAAAGTGATCACCCTGAAGTCCAAGCTGGTGTCCGATTTCCGGAAGGATTTCCAGTTTTACAAAGTGC
GCGAGATCAACAACTACCACCACGCCCACGACGCCTACCTGAACGCCGTCGTGGGAACCGCCCTGATCAA
AAAGTACCCTAAGCTGGAAAGCGAGTTCGTGTACGGCGACTACAAGGTGTACGACGTGCGGAAGATGATC
GCCAAGAGCGAGCAGGAAATCGGCAAGGCTACCGCCAAGTACTTCTTCTACAGCAACATCATGAACTTTT
TCAAGACCGAGATTACCCTGGCCAACGGCGAGATCCGGAAGCGGCCTCTGATCGAGACAAACGGCGAAAC
CGGGGAGATCGTGTGGGATAAGGGCCGGGATTTTGCCACCGTGCGGAAAGTGCTGAGCATGCCCCAAGTG
AATATCGTGAAAAAGACCGAGGTGCAGACAGGCGGCTTCAGCAAAGAGTCTATCCTGCCCAAGAGGAACA
GCGATAAGCTGATCGCCAGAAAGAAGGACTGGGACCCTAAGAAGTACGGCGGCTTCGACAGCCCCACCGT
GGCCTATTCTGTGCTGGTGGTGGCCAAAGTGGAAAAGGGCAAGTCCAAGAAACTGAAGAGTGTGAAAGAG
CTACTGGGGATCACCATCATGGAAAGAAGCAGCTTCGAGAAGAATCCCATCGACTTTCTGGAAGCCAAGG
GCTACAAAGAAGTGAAAAAGGACCTGATCATCAAGCTGCCTAAGTACTCCCTGTTCGAGCTGGAAAACGG
CCGGAAGAGAATGCTGGCCTCTGCCGGCGAACTGCAGAAGGGAAACGAACTGGCCCTGCCCTCCAAATAT
GTGAACTTCCTGTACCTGGCCAGCCACTATGAGAAGCTGAAGGGCTCCCCCGAGGATAATGAGCAGAAAC
AGCTGTTTGTGGAACAGCACAAGCACTACCTGGACGAGATCATCGAGCAGATCAGCGAGTTCTCCAAGAG
AGTGATCCTGGCCGACGCTAATCTGGACAAAGTGCTGTCCGCCTACAACAAGCACCGGGATAAGCCCATC
AGAGAGCAGGCCGAGAATATCATCCACCTGTTTACCCTGACCAATCTGGGAGCCCCTGCCGCCTTCAAGT
ACTTTGACACCACCATCGACCGGAAGAGGTACACCAGCACCAAAGAGGTGCTGGACGCCACCCTGATCCA
CCAGAGCATCACCGGCCTGTACGAGACACGGATCGACCTGTCTCAGCTGGGAGGCGACAAGCGACCTGCC
GCCACAAAGAAGGCTGGACAGGCTAAGAAGAAGAAAGATTACAAAGACGATGACGATAAGTCTGGAGGAT
CTAGCGGATCTGGAAGCGAGACACCAGGAACAAGCGAGTCAGCAACACCAGAGAGCAGTGGCGGCAGCAG
CTCGGGAGGTGGTTCGGGTGGATCTGGATCATCTGGAGGATCTCCCAAGAAGAAGAGGAAAGTCGGCTCT
GGCCCTGCCGCTAAGAGAGTGAAGCTGGACTAATTAATTAAGCTGCCTTCTGCGGGGCTTGCCTTCTGGC
CATGCCCTTCTTCTCTCCCTTGCACCTGTACCTCTTGGTCTTTGAATAAAGCCTGAGTAGGAAGCGACTG
TGCCTTCTAGTTGCCAGCCATCTGTTGTTTGCCCCTCCCCCGTGCCTTCCTTGACCCTGGAAGGTGCCAC
TCCCACTGTCCTTTCCTAATAAAATGAGAAAATTGCATCGCATTGTCTGAGTAGGTGTCATTCTATTCTG
GGGGGTGGGGTGGGGCAGGACAGCAAGGGGGAGGATTGGGAAGACAATAGCAGGCATGCTGGGGATGCGG
TGGGCTCTATGGCTTCTGAGGCGGAAAGAACCAGCTGGGGCTCGATACCGTCGACCTCTAGCTAGAGCTT
GGCGTAATCATGGTCATAGCTGTTTCCTGTGTGAAATTGTTATCCGCTCACAATTCCACACAACATACGA
GCCGGAAGCATAAAGTGTAAAGCCTAGGGTGCCTAATGAGTGAGCTAACTCACATTAATTGCGTTGCGCT
CACTGCCCGCTTTCCAGTCGGGAAACCTGTCGTGCCAGCTGCATTAATGAATCGGCCAACGCGCGGGGAG
AGGCGGTTTGCGTATTGGGCGCTCTTCCGCTTCCTCGCTCACTGACTCGCTGCGCTCGGTCGTTCGGCTG
CGGCGAGCGGTATCAGCTCACTCAAAGGCGGTAATACGGTTATCCACAGAATCAGGGGATAACGCAGGAA
AGAACATGTGAGCAAAAGGCCAGCAAAAGGCCAGGAACCGTAAAAAGGCCGCGTTGCTGGCGTTTTTCCA
TAGGCTCCGCCCCCCTGACGAGCATCACAAAAATCGACGCTCAAGTCAGAGGTGGCGAAACCCGACAGGA
CTATAAAGATACCAGGCGTTTCCCCCTGGAAGCTCCCTCGTGCGCTCTCCTGTTCCGACCCTGCCGCTTA
CCGGATACCTGTCCGCCTTTCTCCCTTCGGGAAGCGTGGCGCTTTCTCATAGCTCACGCTGTAGGTATCT
CAGTTCGGTGTAGGTCGTTCGCTCCAAGCTGGGCTGTGTGCACGAACCCCCCGTTCAGCCCGACCGCTGC
GCCTTATCCGGTAACTATCGTCTTGAGTCCAACCCGGTAAGACACGACTTATCGCCACTGGCAGCAGCCA
CTGGTAACAGGATTAGCAGAGCGAGGTATGTAGGCGGTGCTACAGAGTTCTTGAAGTGGTGGCCTAACTA
CGGCTACACTAGAAGAACAGTATTTGGTATCTGCGCTCTGCTGAAGCCAGTTACCTTCGGAAAAAGAGTT
GGTAGCTCTTGATCCGGCAAACAAACCACCGCTGGTAGCGGTGGTTTTTTTGTTTGCAAGCAGCAGATTA
CGCGCAGAAAAAAAGGATCTCAAGAAGATCCTTTGATCTTTTCTACGGGGTCTGACACTCAGTGGAACGA
AAACTCACGTTAAGGGATTTTGGTCATGAGATTATCAAAAAGGATCTTCACCTAGATCCTTTTAAATTAA
AAATGAAGTTTTAAATCAATCTAAAGTATATATGAGTAAACTTGGTCTGACAGTTACCAATGCTTAATCA
GTGAGGCACCTATCTCAGCGATCTGTCTATTTCGTTCATCCATAGTTGCCTGACTCCCCGTCGTGTAGAT
AACTACGATACGGGAGGGCTTACCATCTGGCCCCAGTGCTGCAATGATACCGCGAGACCCACGCTCACCG
GCTCCAGATTTATCAGCAATAAACCAGCCAGCCGGAAGGGCCGAGCGCAGAAGTGGTCCTGCAACTTTAT
CCGCCTCCATCCAGTCTATTAATTGTTGCCGGGAAGCTAGAGTAAGTAGTTCGCCAGTTAATAGTTTGCG
CAACGTTGTTGCCATTGCTACAGGCATCGTGGTGTCACGCTCGTCGTTTGGTATGGCTTCATTCAGCTCC
GGTTCCCAACGATCAAGGCGAGTTACATGATCCCCCATGTTGTGCAAAAAAGCGGTTAGCTCCTTCGGTC
CTCCGATCGTTGTCAGAAGTAAGTTGGCCGCAGTGTTATCACTCATGGTTATGGCAGCACTGCATAATTC
TCTTACTGTCATGCCATCCGTAAGATGCTTTTCTGTGACTGGTGAGTACTCAACCAAGTCATTCTGAGAA
TAGTGTATGCGGCGACCGAGTTGCTCTTGCCCGGCGTCAATACGGGATAATACCGCGCCACATAGCAGAA
CTTTAAAAGTGCTCATCATTGGAAAACGTTCTTCGGGGCGAAAACTCTCAAGGATCTTACCGCTGTTGAG
ATCCAGTTCGATGTAACCCACTCGTGCACCCAACTGATCTTCAGCATCTTTTACTTTCACCAGCGTTTCT
GGGTGAGCAAAAACAGGAAGGCAAAATGCCGCAAAAAAGGGAATAAGGGCGACACGGAAATGTTGAATAC
TCATACTCTTCCTTTTTCAATATTATTGAAGCATTTATCAGGGTTATTGTCTCATGAGCGGATACATATT
TGAATGTATTTAGAAAAATAAACAAATAGGGGTTCCGCGCACATTTCCCCGAAAAGTGCCACCTGACGTC
GACGGATCGGGAGATCGATCTCCCGATCCCCTAGGGTCTACTCTCAGTACAATCTGCTCTGATGCCGCAT
AGTTAAGCCAGTATCTGCTCCCTGCTTGTGTGTTGGAGGTCGCTGAGTAGTGCGCGAGCAAAATTTAAGC
TACAACAAGGCAAGGCTTGACCGACAATTGCATGAAGAATCTGCT
